>Addgene plasmid #142610 | TFORF0380 | addgene full sequence | sequence record 391521 | Addgene NGS Result
TTAATGTAGTCTTATGCAATACTCTTGTAGTCTTGCAACATGGTAACGATGAGTTAGCAACATGCCTTAC
AAGGAGAGAAAAAGCACCGTGCATGCCGATTGGTGGAAGTAAGGTGGTACGATCGTGCCTTATTAGGAAG
GCAACAGACGGGTCTGACATGGATTGGACGAACCACTGAATTGCCGCATTGCAGAGATATTGTATTTAAG
TGCCTAGCTCGATACATAAACGGGTCTCTCTGGTTAGACCAGATCTGAGCCTGGGAGCTCTCTGGCTAAC
TAGGGAACCCACTGCTTAAGCCTCAATAAAGCTTGCCTTGAGTGCTTCAAGTAGTGTGTGCCCGTCTGTT
GTGTGACTCTGGTAACTAGAGATCCCTCAGACCCTTTTAGTCAGTGTGGAAAATCTCTAGCAGTGGCGCC
CGAACAGGGACTTGAAAGCGAAAGGGAAACCAGAGGAGCTCTCTCGACGCAGGACTCGGCTTGCTGAAGC
GCGCACGGCAAGAGGCGAGGGGCGGCGACTGGTGAGTACGCCAAAAATTTTGACTAGCGGAGGCTAGAAG
GAGAGAGATGGGTGCGAGAGCGTCAGTATTAAGCGGGGGAGAATTAGATCGCGATGGGAAAAAATTCGGT
TAAGGCCAGGGGGAAAGAAAAAATATAAATTAAAACATATAGTATGGGCAAGCAGGGAGCTAGAACGATT
CGCAGTTAATCCTGGCCTGTTAGAAACATCAGAAGGCTGTAGACAAATACTGGGACAGCTACAACCATCC
CTTCAGACAGGATCAGAAGAACTTAGATCATTATATAATACAGTAGCAACCCTCTATTGTGTGCATCAAA
GGATAGAGATAAAAGACACCAAGGAAGCTTTAGACAAGATAGAGGAAGAGCAAAACAAAAGTAAGACCAC
CGCACAGCAAGCGGCCGCTGATCTTCAGACCTGGAGGAGGAGATATGAGGGACAATTGGAGAAGTGAATT
ATATAAATATAAAGTAGTAAAAATTGAACCATTAGGAGTAGCACCCACCAAGGCAAAGAGAAGAGTGGTG
CAGAGAGAAAAAAGAGCAGTGGGAATAGGAGCTTTGTTCCTTGGGTTCTTGGGAGCAGCAGGAAGCACTA
TGGGCGCAGCGTCAATGACGCTGACGGTACAGGCCAGACAATTATTGTCTGGTATAGTGCAGCAGCAGAA
CAATTTGCTGAGGGCTATTGAGGCGCAACAGCATCTGTTGCAACTCACAGTCTGGGGCATCAAGCAGCTC
CAGGCAAGAATCCTGGCTGTGGAAAGATACCTAAAGGATCAACAGCTCCTGGGGATTTGGGGTTGCTCTG
GAAAACTCATTTGCACCACTGCTGTGCCTTGGAATGCTAGTTGGAGTAATAAATCTCTGGAACAGATTTG
GAATCACACGACCTGGATGGAGTGGGACAGAGAAATTAACAATTACACAAGCTTAATACACTCCTTAATT
GAAGAATCGCAAAACCAGCAAGAAAAGAATGAACAAGAATTATTGGAATTAGATAAATGGGCAAGTTTGT
GGAATTGGTTTAACATAACAAATTGGCTGTGGTATATAAAATTATTCATAATGATAGTAGGAGGCTTGGT
AGGTTTAAGAATAGTTTTTGCTGTACTTTCTATAGTGAATAGAGTTAGGCAGGGATATTCACCATTATCG
TTTCAGACCCACCTCCCAACCCCGAGGGGACCCATGCATTGCATCTCAATTAGTCAGCAACCAGGTGTGG
AAAGTCCCCAGGCTCCCCAGCAGGCAGAAGTATGCAAAGCATGCGTCTCAATTAGTCAGCAACCATAGTC
CCGCCCCTAACTCCGCCCATCCCGCCCCTAACTCCGCCCAGTTCCGCCCATTCTCCGCCCCATGGCTGAC
TAATTTTTTTTATTTATGCAGAGGCCGAGGCCGCCTCGGCCTCTGAGCTATTCCAGAAGTAGTGAGGAGG
CTTTTTTGGAGGCCTAGGCTTTTGCAAAAAGCTTTCTAGAGGTACCACCGGAGCTTACCATGACCGAGTA
CAAGCCCACGGTGCGCCTCGCCACCCGCGACGACGTCCCCAGGGCCGTACGCACCCTCGCCGCCGCGTTC
GCCGACTACCCCGCCACGCGCCACACCGTCGATCCGGACCGCCACATCGAGCGGGTCACCGAGCTGCAAG
AACTCTTCCTCACGCGCGTCGGGCTCGACATCGGCAAGGTGTGGGTCGCGGACGACGGCGCCGCCGTGGC
GGTCTGGACCACGCCGGAGAGCGTCGAAGCGGGGGCGGTGTTCGCCGAGATCGGCCCGCGCATGGCCGAG
TTGAGCGGTTCCCGGCTGGCCGCGCAGCAACAGATGGAAGGCCTCCTGGCGCCGCACCGGCCCAAGGAGC
CCGCGTGGTTCCTGGCCACCGTCGGCGTCTCGCCCGACCACCAGGGCAAGGGTCTGGGCAGCGCCGTCGT
GCTCCCCGGAGTGGAGGCGGCCGAGCGCGCCGGGGTGCCCGCCTTCCTGGAGACCTCCGCGCCCCGCAAC
CTCCCCTTCTACGAGCGGCTCGGCTTCACCGTCACCGCCGACGTCGAGGTGCCCGAAGGACCGCGCACCT
GGTGCATGACCCGCAAGCCCGGTGCCAGTTAACGAATTCTAGATCTTGAGACAAATGGCAGTATTCATCC
ACAATTTTAAAAGAAAAGGGGGGATTGGGGGGTACAGTGCAGGGGAAAGAATAGTAGACATAATAGCAAC
AGACATACAAACTAAAGAATTACAAAAACAAATTACAAAAATTCAAAATTTTCGGGTTTATTACAGGGAC
AGCAGAGATCCACTTTGGCGCCGGCTCGAGGCCTGCAGGTGCAAAGATGGATAAAGTTTTAAACAGAGAG
GAATCTTTGCAGCTAATGGACCTTCTAGGTCTTGAAAGGAGTGGGAATTGGCTCCGGTGCCCGTCAGTGG
GCAGAGCGCACATCGCCCACAGTCCCCGAGAAGTTGGGGGGAGGGGTCGGCAATTGAACCGGTGCCTAGA
GAAGGTGGCGCGGGGTAAACTGGGAAAGTGATGTCGTGTACTGGCTCCGCCTTTTTCCCGAGGGTGGGGG
AGAACCGTATATAAGTGCAGTAGTCGCCGTGAACGTTCTTTTTCGCAACGGGTTTGCCGCCAGAACACAG
GTAAGTGCCGTGTGTGGTTCCCGCGGGCCTGGCCTCTTTACGGGTTATGGCCCTTGCGTGCCTTGAATTA
CTTCCACCTGGCTGCAGTACGTGATTCTTGATCCCGAGCTTCGGGTTGGAAGTGGGTGGGAGAGTTCGAG
GCCTTGCGCTTAAGGAGCCCCTTCGCCTCGTGCTTGAGTTGAGGCCTGGCCTGGGCGCTGGGGCCGCCGC
GTGCGAATCTGGTGGCACCTTCGCGCCTGTCTCGCTGCTTTCGATAAGTCTCTAGCCATTTAAAATTTTT
GATGACCTGCTGCGACGCTTTTTTTCTGGCAAGATAGTCTTGTAAATGCGGGCCAAGATCTGCACACTGG
TATTTCGGTTTTTGGGGCCGCGGGCGGCGACGGGGCCCGTGCGTCCCAGCGCACATGTTCGGCGAGGCGG
GGCCTGCGAGCGCGGCCACCGAGAATCGGACGGGGGTAGTCTCAAGCTGGCCGGCCTGCTCTGGTGCCTG
GCCTCGCGCCGCCGTGTATCGCCCCGCCCTGGGCGGCAAGGCTGGCCCGGTCGGCACCAGTTGCGTGAGC
GGAAAGATGGCCGCTTCCCGGCCCTGCTGCAGGGAGCTCAAAATGGAGGACGCGGCGCTCGGGAGAGCGG
GCGGGTGAGTCACCCACACAAAGGAAAAGGGCCTTTCCGTCCTCAGCCGTCGCTTCATGTGACTCCACGG
AGTACCGGGCGCCGTCCAGGCACCTCGATTAGTTCTCGAGCTTTTGGAGTACGTCGTCTTTAGGTTGGGG
GGAGGGGTTTTATGCGATGGAGTTTCCCCACACTGAGTGGGTGGAGACTGAAGTTAGGCCAGCTTGGCAC
TTGATGTAATTCTCCTTGGAATTTGCCCTTTTTGAGTTTGGATCTTGGTTCATTCTCAAGCCTCAGACAG
TGGTTCAAAGTTTTTTTCTTCCATTTCAGGTGTCGTGAGGCTAGCACCGCCACCATGAAGAGACTAGCAG
CTCGCTGCTTTGCTGGCTTGTTAATTTTATCCCCACTAACTGTGATTTCTGATAGCCGGCCTGCTGATAG
TGGTAAGGCCATCGAAGACGGCAATTTGGAGGAAATGGAAGAGGAAGTACGGCTTAAGAAGCGAAAAAGA
CGAAGAAATGTGGATAAAGATCCTGCAAAAGAAGATGTGGAAAAAGCTAAGAAGAGAAGAGGCCGCCCTC
CCGCTGAGAAACTGTCA
[339 nt withheld, positions 4358-4696]
GAGGAAGAGAGTGAGGATGAAAGCAATGAAGAGGAGGAAGAGGAAGATGAAGAAGAGTCAGAGTCCGAGG
CAAAATCAGTCAAGGTGAAAATTAAGCTCAATAAAAAAGATGACAAAGGCCGGGACAAAGGGAAAGGCAA
GAAAAGGCCAAATCGAGGAAAAGCCAAACCTGTAGTGAGCGATTTTGACAGCGATGAGGAGCAGGATGAA
CGTGAACAGTCAGAAGGAAGTGGGACGGATGATGAGTAGTAATGAACTAGTCCGTAACTTGAAAGTATTT
CGATTTCTTGGCTTTATATATCTTGTGGAAAGGACGAAATCCACGAGACGCCCTGCCATCCACGCGTTAA
GTCGACAATCAACCTCTGGATTACAAAATTTGTGAAAGATTGACTGGTATTCTTAACTATGTTGCTCCTT
TTACGCTATGTGGATACGCTGCTTTAATGCCTTTGTATCATGCTATTGCTTCCCGTATGGCTTTCATTTT
CTCCTCCTTGTATAAATCCTGGTTGCTGTCTCTTTATGAGGAGTTGTGGCCCGTTGTCAGGCAACGTGGC
GTGGTGTGCACTGTGTTTGCTGACGCAACCCCCACTGGTTGGGGCATTGCCACCACCTGTCAGCTCCTTT
CCGGGACTTTCGCTTTCCCCCTCCCTATTGCCACGGCGGAACTCATCGCCGCCTGCCTTGCCCGCTGCTG
GACAGGGGCTCGGCTGTTGGGCACTGACAATTCCGTGGTGTTGTCGGGGAAATCATCGTCCTTTCCTTGG
CTGCTCGCCTGTGTTGCCACCTGGATTCTGCGCGGGACGTCCTTCTGCTACGTCCCTTCGGCCCTCAATC
CAGCGGACCTTCCTTCCCGCGGCCTGCTGCCGGCTCTGCGGCCTCTTCCGCGTCTTCGCCTTCGCCCTCA
GACGAGTCGGATCTCCCTTTGGGCCGCCTCCCCGCGTCGACTTTAAGACCAATGACTTACAAGGCAGCTG
TAGATCTTAGCCACTTTTTAAAAGAAAAGGGGGGACTGGAAGGGCTAATTCACTCCCAACGAAGACAAGA
TCTGCTTTTTGCTTGTACTGGGTCTCTCTGGTTAGACCAGATCTGAGCCTGGGAGCTCTCTGGCTAACTA
GGGAACCCACTGCTTAAGCCTCAATAAAGCTTGCCTTGAGTGCTTCAAGTAGTGTGTGCCCGTCTGTTGT
GTGACTCTGGTAACTAGAGATCCCTCAGACCCTTTTAGTCAGTGTGGAAAATCTCTAGCAGTACGTATAG
TAGTTCATGTCATCTTATTATTCAGTATTTATAACTTGCAAAGAAATGAATATCAGAGAGTGAGAGGAAC
TTGTTTATTGCAGCTTATAATGGTTACAAATAAAGCAATAGCATCACAAATTTCACAAATAAAGCATTTT
TTTCACTGCATTCTAGTTGTGGTTTGTCCAAACTCATCAATGTATCTTATCATGTCTGGCTCTAGCTATC
CCGCCCCTAACTCCGCCCATCCCGCCCCTAACTCCGCCCAGTTCCGCCCATTCTCCGCCCCATGGCTGAC
TAATTTTTTTTATTTATGCAGAGGCCGAGGCCGCCTCGGCCTCTGAGCTATTCCAGAAGTAGTGAGGAGG
CTTTTTTGGAGGCCTAGGGACGTACCCAATTCGCCCTATAGTGAGTCGTATTACGCGCGCTCACTGGCCG
TCGTTTTACAACGTCGTGACTGGGAAAACCCTGGCGTTACCCAACTTAATCGCCTTGCAGCACATCCCCC
TTTCGCCAGCTGGCGTAATAGCGAAGAGGCCCGCACCGATCGCCCTTCCCAACAGTTGCGCAGCCTGAAT
GGCGAATGGG
[124 nt withheld, positions 6527-6650]
C
[91 nt withheld, positions 6652-6742]
A
[49 nt withheld, positions 6744-6792]
CCTTTGACGTTGGAGTCCACGTTCTTT
[37 nt withheld, positions 6820-6856]
ACCCTATCTCGGTCTATTCTTTTGATTTATAAGGGATTTTGCCGATTTCGGCCTATTGGTTAAAAAATGA
GCTGATTTAACAAAAATTTAACGCGAATTTTAACAAAATATTAACGCTTACAATTTAGGTGGCACTTTTC
GGGGAAATGTGCGCGGAACCCCTATTTGTTTATTTTTCTAAATACATTCAAATATGTATCCGCTCATGAG
ACAATAACCCTGATAAATGCTTCAATAATATTGAAAAAGGAAGAGTATGAGTATTCAACATTTCCGTGTC
GCCCTTATTCCCTTTTTTGCGGCATTTTGCCTTCCTGTTTTTGCTCACCCAGAAACGCTGGTGAAAGTAA
AAGATGCTGAAGATCAGTTGGGTGCACGAGTGGGTTACATCGAACTGGATCTCAACAGCGGTAAGATCCT
TGAGAGTTTTCGCCCCGAAGAACGTTTTCCAATGATGAGCACTTTTAAAGTTCTGCTATGTGGCGCGGTA
TTATCCCGTATTGACGCCGGGCAAGAGCAACTCGGTCGCCGCATACACTATTCTCAGAATGACTTGGTTG
AGTACTCACCAGTCACAGAAAAGCATCTTACGGATGGCATGACAGTAAGAGAATTATGCAGTGCTGCCAT
AACCATGAGTGATAACACTGCGGCCAACTTACTTCTGACAACGATCGGAGGACCGAAGGAGCTAACCGCT
TTTTTGCACAACATGGGGGATCATGTAACTCGCCTTGATCGTTGGGAACCGGAGCTGAATGAAGCCATAC
CAAACGACGAGCGTGACACCACGATGCCTGTAGCAATGGCAACAACGTTGCGCAAACTATTAACTGGCGA
ACTACTTACTCTAGCTTCCCGGCAACAATTAATAGACTGGATGGAGGCGGATAAAGTTGCAGGACCACTT
CTGCGCTCGGCCCTTCCGGCTGGCTGGTTTATTGCTGATAAATCTGGAGCCGGTGAGCGTGGGTCTCGCG
GTATCATTGCAGCACTGGGGCCAGATGGTAAGCCCTCCCGTATCGTAGTTATCTACACGACGGGGAGTCA
GGCAACTATGGATGAACGAAATAGACAGATCGCTGAGATAGGTGCCTCACTGATTAAGCATTGGTAACTG
TCAGACCAAGTTTACTCATATATACTTTAGATTGATTTAAAACTTCATTTTTAATTTAAAAGGATCTAGG
TGAAGATCCTTTTTGATAATCTCATGACCAAAATCCCTTAACGTGAGTTTTCGTTCCACTGAGCGTCAGA
CCCCGTAGAAAAGATCAAAGGATCTTCTTGAGATCCTTTTTTTCTGCGCGTAATCTGCTGCTTGCAAACA
AAAAAACCACCGCTACCAGCGGTGGTTTGTTTGCCGGATCAAGAGCTACCAACTCTTTTTCCGAAGGTAA
CTGGCTTCAGCAGAGCGCAGATACCAAATACTGTTCTTCTAGTGTAGCCGTAGTTAGGCCACCACTTCAA
GAACTCTGTAGCACCGCCTACATACCTCGCTCTGCTAATCCTGTTACCAGTGGCTGCTGCCAGTGGCGAT
AAGTCGTGTCTTACCGGGTTGGACTCAAGACGATAGTTACCGGATAAGGCGCAGCGGTCGGGCTGAACGG
GGGGTTCGTGCACACAGCCCAGCTTGGAGCGAACGACCTACACCGAACTGAGATACCTACAGCGTGAGCT
ATGAGAAAGCGCCACGCTTCCCGAAGGGAGAAAGGCGGACAGGTATCCGGTAAGCGGCAGGGTCGGAACA
GGAGAGCGCACGAGGGAGCTTCCAGGGGGAAACGCCTGGTATCTTTATAGTCCTGTCGGGTTTCGCCACC
TCTGACTTGAGCGTCGATTTTTGTGATGCTCGTCAGGGGGGCGGAGCCTATGGAAAAACGCCAGCAACGC
GGCCTTTTTACGGTTCCTGGCCTTTTGCTGGCCTTTTGCTCACATGTTCTTTCCTGCGTTATCCCCTGAT
TCTGTGGATAACCGTATTACCGCCTTTGAGTGAGCTGATACCGCTCGCCGCAGCCGAACGACCGAGCGCA
GCGAGTCAGTGAGCGAGGAAGCGGAAGAGCGCCCAATACGCAAACCGCCTCTCCCCGCGCGTTGGCCGAT
TCATTAATGCAGCTGGCACGACAGGTTTCCCGACTGGAAAGCGGGCAGTGAGCGCAACGCAATTAATGTG
AGTTAGCTCACTCATTAGGCACCCCAGGCTTTACACTTTATGCTTCCGGCTCGTATGTTGTGTGGAATTG
TGAGCGGATAACAATTTCACACAGGAAACAGCTATGACCATGATTACGCCAAGCGCGCAATTAACCCTCA
CTAAAGGGAACAAAAGCTGGAGCTGCAAGC
Features (pLannotate 1.2.2; 31 found; start..end, strand, type, name):
      5..231     +  promoter       RSV promoter: Rous sarcoma virus enhancer/promoter
    232..412     +  LTR            5' LTR (truncated): truncated 5' long terminal repeat (LTR) from HIV-1
    459..584     +  misc_feature   HIV-1 Ψ: packaging signal of human immunodeficiency virus type 1
    568..931     +  CDS            HIV-1 gag (fragment): gag protein from human immunodeficiency virus 1; gag
   1077..1310    +  misc_feature   RRE: The Rev response element (RRE) of HIV-1 allows for Rev-dependent mRNA export from the nucleus to the cytoplasm.
   1687..1713    +  CDS            Rev (fragment): human immunodeficiency virus 1 (HIV-1) Rev protein; rev; enhances nuclear export of unspliced and incompletely spliced viral mRNAs
   1720..1743    +  promoter       SV40 promoter (fragment): SV40 early promoter
   1744..1815    +  promoter       SV40 promoter (fragment): SV40 enhancer and early promoter
   1839..1974    +  rep_origin     SV40 ori: SV40 origin of replication
   2020..2616    +  CDS            PuroR (fragment): puromycin N-acetyltransferase; pac from Streptomyces; confers resistance to puromycin
   2665..2782    +  misc_feature   cPPT/CTS: central polypurine tract and central termination sequence of HIV-1
   2847..2913    +  CDS            small t antigen (fragment): SV40 (simian virus 40) small t antigen
   2920..4098    +  promoter       EF-1α promoter: strong constitutive promoter for human elongation factor EF-1α
   4205..4942    +  CDS            SMARCA2 (fragment) (sequence partly withheld): SMCA2_HUMAN - Also known as BAF190B, BRM, SNF2A, SNF2L2. Experimental evidence at protein level: Swiss-Prot protein existence level 1. Involved in transcriptional activation and repression of select genes by chromatin remodeling (alteration of DNA-nucleosome topology). Component of SWI/SNF chromatin remodeling complexes that carry out key enzymatic activities, changing chromatin structure by altering DNA-histone contacts within a nucleosome in an ATP-dependent manner. Binds DNA non-specifically (PubMed:22952240, PubMed:26601204). Belongs to the neural progenitors-specific chromatin remodeling
   4958..5011    +  promoter       U6 promoter (fragment): RNA polymerase III promoter for human U6 snRNA
   5053..5641    +  misc_feature   WPRE: woodchuck hepatitis virus posttranscriptional regulatory element
   5692..5711    +  misc_feature   cPPT/CTS (fragment): central polypurine tract and central termination sequence of HIV-1
   5713..5946    +  LTR            3' LTR (ΔU3): self-inactivating 3' long terminal repeat (LTR) from HIV-1
   6024..6145    +  polyA_signal   SV40 poly(A) signal: SV40 polyadenylation signal
   6185..6320    +  rep_origin     SV40 ori: SV40 origin of replication
   6341..6359    -  promoter       T7 promoter: promoter for bacteriophage T7 RNA polymerase
   6367..6522    +  CDS            lacZα (fragment): LacZα fragment of β-galactosidase; lacZ fragment
   6527..6955    +  rep_origin     f1 ori (sequence partly withheld): f1 bacteriophage origin of replication; arrow indicates direction of (+) strand synthesis
   7008..7112    +  promoter       AmpR promoter: bla
   7113..7973    +  CDS            AmpR: β-lactamase; bla; confers resistance to ampicillin, carbenicillin, and related antibiotics
   8144..8732    +  rep_origin     ori: high-copy-number ColE1/pMB1/pBR322/pUC origin of replication
   8915..9007    +  CDS            lacI (fragment): lac repressor; lacI; The lac repressor binds to the lac operator to inhibit transcription in E. coli. This inhibition can be relieved by adding lactose or isopropyl-β-D-thiogalactopyranoside (IPTG).
   9020..9041    +  protein_bind   CAP binding site: CAP binding activates transcription in the presence of cAMP. E. coli catabolite activator protein
   9056..9086    +  promoter       lac promoter: promoter for the E. coli lac operon
   9094..9110    +  protein_bind   lac operator: The lac repressor binds to the lac operator to inhibit transcription in E. coli. This inhibition can be relieved by adding lactose or isopropyl-β-D-thiogalactopyranoside (IPTG). lac repressor encoded by lacI
   9155..9173    +  promoter       T3 promoter: promoter for bacteriophage T3 RNA polymerase
