[The description below was written by a language model from this plasmid's Addgene catalogue record and pLannotate feature annotations shown in this document.]
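Description:
TFORF0380 is a third-generation-style, self-inactivating lentiviral expression plasmid built on the pLX_TRC317 backbone, one member of a barcoded library of human transcription factor open reading frames. It is propagated in E. coli through a high-copy ColE1/pUC origin with ampicillin selection (AmpR with its own promoter), and the backbone also carries an f1 origin along with lac and T3/T7 promoter remnants. Because the lentiviral repeats can recombine during bacterial growth, the depositor advises checking several colonies.

The viral portion begins with an RSV promoter fused to a truncated HIV-1 5' LTR, which drives genomic RNA production in packaging cells. This is followed by the Ψ packaging signal with a gag fragment, the Rev response element for nuclear export of the unspliced genome, a cPPT/CTS element and a ΔU3 3' LTR that inactivates LTR promoter activity after integration. Two expression units lie between the LTRs. An SV40 early promoter/origin region drives puromycin N-acetyltransferase for selection of transduced mammalian cells. A full-length EF-1α promoter drives the insert, a 932 bp human SMARCA2 sequence, with a WPRE downstream to enhance transcript stability and expression. The insert corresponds to a short isoform rather than the full-length SWI/SNF ATPase, consistent with the annotation matching only a fragment of the SMARCA2 protein.

According to the record, each construct in the collection carries a unique 24 bp barcode, although it is not annotated in the feature table. The barcode lets the overexpressed factor be identified by sequencing in pooled screens, such as those for directed differentiation.
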