Addgene plasmid #142610: TFORF0380
Purpose: Lentiviral vector for overexpressing transcription factor ORFs with unique 24-bp barcodes. Barcodes facilitate identification of transcription factors in pooled screens.
Depositing lab: Feng Zhang. Depositing organization: Broad Institute. Publication: A transcription factor atlas of directed differentiation. Joung J, Ma S, Tay T, Geiger-Schuller KR, Kirchgatterer PC, Verdine VK, Guo B, Arias-Garcia MA, Allen WE, Singh A, Kuksenko O, Abudayyeh OO, Gootenberg JS, Fu Z, Macrae RK, Buenrostro JD, Regev A, Zhang F. Cell. 2023 Jan 5;186(1):209-229.e26. doi: 10.1016/j.cell.2022.11.026. PubMed 36608654.
Backbone
  Vector backbone: pLX_TRC317
  Backbone manufacturer: Broad Institute Genetic Perturbation Platform
  Backbone size w/o insert (bp): 8264
  Vector type: Mammalian Expression, Lentiviral
  Selectable markers: Puromycin
Growth in bacteria
  Bacterial resistance: Ampicillin, 100 μg/mL
  Growth temperature: 37°C
  Growth strain: NEB Stable
  Copy number: High Copy
Gene/Insert
  Gene/Insert name: SMARCA2
  Species: H. sapiens (human)
  Insert size (bp): 932
  Entrez Gene: SMARCA2 (a.k.a. BAF190, BIS, BRM, NCBRS, SNF2, SNF2L2, SNF2LA, SWI2, Sth1p, hBRM, hSNF2a)
  Promoter: EF1a
  Cloning method: Unknown
  Sequencing primers: 5′ GGGTGGAGACTGAAGTTAGGCCAG; 3′ CACATAGCGTAAAAGGAGCAACATAG
Terms and licenses: Academic/Nonprofit Terms; Industry Terms: Not Available to Industry
Depositor comments: NM_001289399,ENST00000382185,ENST00000417599 . The transcription factor ORF portion of this plasmid was synthesized by Genewiz. Please test multiple small colonies in case of plasmid recombination. To make this collection available in a timely manner, a portion of this collection was not fully sequenced by Addgene. If an Addgene verified full plasmid sequence is not available, please contact us prior to placing an order to request the full sequence.
How to cite: TFORF0380 was a gift from Feng Zhang (Addgene plasmid # 142610 ; http://n2t.net/addgene:142610 ; RRID:Addgene_142610)
