>Addgene plasmid #142610 | TFORF0380 | depositor partial sequence | sequence record 279968 | Insert
ACCGCCACCATGAAGAGACTAGCAGCTCGCTGCTTTGCTGGCTTGTTAATTTTATCCCCACTAACTGTGA
TTTCTGATAGCCGGCCTGCTGATAGTGGTAAGGCCATCGAAGACGGCAATTTGGAGGAAATGGAAGAGGA
AGTACGGCTTAAGAAGCGAAAAAGACGAAGAAATGTGGATAAAGATCCTGCAAAAGAAGATGTGGAAAAA
GCTAAGAAGAGAAGAGGCCGCCCTCCCGCTGAGAAACTGTCA
[339 nt withheld, positions 253-591]
GAGGAAGAGAGTGAGGATGAAAGCAATGAAGAGGAGGAAGAGGAAGATGAAGAAGAGTCAGAGTCCGAGG
CAAAATCAGTCAAGGTGAAAATTAAGCTCAATAAAAAAGATGACAAAGGCCGGGACAAAGGGAAAGGCAA
GAAAAGGCCAAATCGAGGAAAAGCCAAACCTGTAGTGAGCGATTTTGACAGCGATGAGGAGCAGGATGAA
CGTGAACAGTCAGAAGGAAGTGGGACGGATGATGAGTAGTAATGAACTAGTCCGTAACTTGAAAGTATTT
CGATTTCTTGGCTTTATATATCTTGTGGAAAGGACGAAATCCACGAGACGCCCTGCCATCC
