>Addgene plasmid #142610 | TFORF0380 | depositor partial sequence | sequence record 279969 | Barcode
AATCCACGAGACGCCCTGCCATCC
